>Addgene plasmid #31075 | pIRESneo-mTOR-RR | addgene partial sequence | sequence record 36785 | CMV-F 5'-CGCAAATGGGCGGTAGGCGTG-3'
TTAGCGAGCTCTCTGGCTACTAGAGAACCCACTGCTTACTGGCTTATCGAAATTAATACGACTCACTATA
GGGAGACCCAAGCTTGGTACCGAGCTCGGATCGATATCTGCGGCCGCCATGGATTATAAAGATGATGATG
ATATGCTTGGAACCGGACCTGCCGCCGCCACCACCGCTGCCACCACATCTAGCAATGTGAGCGTCCTGCA
GCAGTTTGCCAGTGGCCTAAAGAGCCGGAATGAGGAAACCAGGGCCAAAGCCGCCAAGGAGCTCCAGCAC
TATGTCACCATGGAACTCCGAGAGATGAGTCAAGAGGAGTCTACTCGCTTCTATGACCAACTGAACCATC
ACATTTTTGAATTGGTTTCCAGCTCAGATGCCAATGAGAGGAAAGGTGGCATCTTGGCCATAGCTAGCCT
CATAGGAGTGGAAGGTGGGAATGCCACCCGAATTGGCAGATTTGCCAACTATCTTCGGAACCTCCTCCCC
TCCAATGACCCAGTTGTCATGGAAATGGCATCCAAGGCCATTGGCCGTCTTGCCATGGCAGGGGACACTT
TTACCGCTGAGTACGTGGAATTTGAGGTGAAGCGAGCCCTGGAATGGCTGGGTGCTGACCGCAATGAGGG
CCGGAGACATGCAGCTGTCCTGGTTCTCCGTGAGCTGGCCATCAGCGTCCCTACCTTCTTCTTCCAGCAA
GTGCAACCCTTCTTTGACAACATTTTTGTGGCCGTGTGGGACCCCAAACAGGCCATCCGTGAGGGAGCTG
TAGCCGCCCTTCGTGCCTGTCTGAT
