>Addgene plasmid #31075 | pIRESneo-mTOR-RR | addgene partial sequence | sequence record 36787 | hmTOR-F2 5'-GCCATCCAGATTGATACCTG-3'
GCAGATTGATACGCCCAGACCCTTGGTGGGACGTCTCATTCACCAGCTTCTCACAGACATTGGTCGGTAC
CACCCCCAGGCCCTCATCTACCCACTGACAGTGGCTTCTAAGTCTACCACGACAGCCCGGCACAATGCAG
CCAACAAGATTCTGAAGAACATGTGTGAGCACAGCAACACCCTGGTCCAGCAGGCCATGATGGTGAGCGA
GGAGCTGATCCGAGTGGCCATCCTCTGGCATGAGATGTGGCATGAAGGCCTGGAAGAGGCAACTCGTTTG
TACTTTGGGGAAAGGAACGTGAAAGGCATGTTTGAGGTGCTGGAGCCCTTGCATGCTATGATGGAACGGG
GCCCCCAGACTCTGAAGGAAACATCCTTTAATCAGGCCTATGGTCGAGATTTAATGGAGGCCCAAGAGTG
GTGCAGGAAGTACATGAAATCAGGGAATGTCAAGGACCTCACCCAAGCCTGGGACCTCTATTATCATGTG
TTCCGACGAATCTCAAAGCAGCTGCCTCAGCTCACATCCTTAGAGCTGCAATATGTTTCCCCAAAACTTC
TGATGTGCCGGGACCTTGAATTGGCTGTGCCAGGAACATATGACCCCAACCAGCCAATCATTCGCATTCA
GTCCATAGCACCGTCTTTGCAAGTCATCACATCCAAGCAGAGGCCCCGGAAATTGACACTTATGGGCAGC
AACGGACATGAGTTTGTTTTCCTTCTAAAAGGCCATGAAGATCTGCGCCAGGATGAGCGTGTGATGCAGC
TCTTCGGCCTGGTTAACACCCTTCTGGCCAATGACCCAACATCTCT
