[The description below was written by a language model from this plasmid's Addgene catalogue record.]
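Description:
pIRESneo-mTOR-RR is a mammalian expression plasmid built on the Clontech pIRESneo backbone (about 5.3 kb without insert) and carrying a roughly 7.6 kb human mTOR (MTOR, also known as FRAP1/RAFT1) cDNA. It is maintained in E. coli as a high-copy plasmid under ampicillin selection, and it carries a neomycin resistance marker so that transfected mammalian cells can be selected with G418. The insert was cloned as a NotI fragment, with both NotI sites retained, and carries an N-terminal Flag tag for detection or immunoprecipitation of the exogenous protein.

The record does not explicitly name the promoter, although the listed CMV forward sequencing primer is consistent with the CMV-driven design of pIRESneo vectors. In this vector family, the gene of interest and the neomycin resistance gene are transcribed as a single bicistronic message, with an internal ribosome entry site (IRES) directing translation of the downstream marker. Because G418 resistance depends on the same transcript that encodes the insert, surviving cells are strongly enriched for expression of the transgene, which makes the design convenient for generating stable lines.

The mTOR insert carries the S2035T substitution, and the "RR" in the name most likely denotes rapamycin resistance. This residue lies in the FKBP12-rapamycin binding domain, and changing it is generally understood to impair binding of the drug complex while preserving kinase function. Such a construct is typically used in rescue experiments, testing whether a rapamycin-sensitive phenotype is truly mTOR-dependent. The associated publication concerns mTOR signalling in late-stage fusion during skeletal myotube maturation.
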