Addgene plasmid #31075: pIRESneo-mTOR-RR
Depositing lab: Jie Chen. Depositing organization: University of Illinois at Urbana-Champaign. Publication: Mammalian target of rapamycin (mTOR) signaling is required for a late-stage fusion process during skeletal myotube maturation. Park IH, Chen J. J Biol Chem. 2005 Sep 9. 280(36):32009-17. 10.1074/jbc.M506120200 PubMed 16043480.
Backbone
  Vector backbone: pIRESneo
  Backbone manufacturer: Clontech
  Backbone size w/o insert (bp): 5300
  Vector type: Mammalian Expression
  Selectable markers: Neomycin (select with G418)
Growth in bacteria
  Bacterial resistance: Ampicillin, 100 μg/mL
  Growth temperature: 37°C
  Growth strain: DH5alpha
  Copy number: High Copy
Gene/Insert
  Gene/Insert name: mTOR
  Species: H. sapiens (human)
  Insert size (bp): 7600
  Mutation: S2035T
  GenBank ID: NM_004958 NM_002475
  Entrez Gene: MTOR (a.k.a. FRAP, FRAP1, FRAP2, RAFT1, RAPT1, SKS)
  Tag / fusion protein: Flag (N terminal on insert)
  Cloning method: Restriction Enzyme; 5′ cloning site NotI (not destroyed); 3′ cloning site NotI (not destroyed)
  Sequencing primers: 5′ CMV-F
Terms and licenses: Academic/Nonprofit Terms; Industry Terms: Not Available to Industry
How to cite: pIRESneo-mTOR-RR was a gift from Jie Chen (Addgene plasmid # 31075 ; http://n2t.net/addgene:31075 ; RRID:Addgene_31075)
